>Addgene plasmid #134259 | pBAD-bHs | addgene full sequence | sequence record 264461 | Addgene NGS Result
AAGAAACCAATTGTCCATATTGCATCAGACATTGCCGTCACTGCGTCTTTTACTGGCTCTTCTCGCTAAC
CAAACCGGTAACCCCGCTTATTAAAAGCATTCTGTAACAAAGCGGGACCAAAGCCATGACAAAAACGCGT
AACAAAAGTGTCTATAATCACGGCAGAAAAGTCCACATTGATTATTTGCACGGCGTCACACTTTGCTATG
CCATAGCATTTTTATCCATAAGATTAGCGGATACTACCTGACGCTTTTTATCGCAACTCTCTACTGTTTC
TCCATACCCGTTTTTTTGGGCTAGAAATAATTTTGTTTAACTTTAAGAAGGAGATATACATATGCGGGGT
TCTCATCATCATCATCATCATGGTATGGCTAGCATGACTGGTGGACAGCAAATGGGTCGGGATCTGTACG
AGAACCTGTACTTCCAGGGCTCGAGCATGCCGGTTGCGCGTCGTCTGTTCCTGGGCTCTTTCACCGCGGG
CGCGGTTACCGTTGCGACCGCGGCGGCGACCGGCACCGCGTCTGCGGCGGGCGAAAACGGCGCGACCACC
ACCTTCGACGGCCCGGTTGCGGCGGAACGTTTCTCTGCGGACACCACCCTGGAAGCGGCGTTCCTGAAAA
CCACCTCTGAAACCAACCACGCGGCGACCATCTACCAGGCGGGCACCTCTGGCGACGGCGCGGCGCTGAA
CGTTATCTCTGACAACCCGGGCACCTCTGCGATGTACCTGTCTGGCACCGAAACCGCGCGTGGCACCCTG
AAAATCACCCACCGTGGCTACGCGGACGGCTCTGACAAAGACGCGGCGGCGCTGTCTCTGGACCTGCGTG
TTGCGGGCACCGCGGCGCAGGGCATCTACGTTACCGCGACCAACGGCCCGACCAAAGGCAACCTGATCGC
GCTGCGTAACAACACCGGCCTGGACGACTTCGTTGTTAAAGGCACCGGCCGTATCGGCGTTGGCATCGAC
CGTGCGGCGACCCCGCGTGCGCAGGTTCACATCGTTCAGCGTGGCGACGCGCTGGCGGCGCTGCTGGTTG
AAGGCTCTGTTCGTATCGGCAACGCGGCGACCGTTCCGACCTCTGTTGACTCTTCTGGCGGCGGCGCGCT
GTACGCGTCTGGCGGCGCGCTGCTGTGGCGTGGCTCTAACGGCACCGTTACCACCATCGCGCCGGCGTAA
TGAGAATTCGAAGCTTGGCTGTTTTGGCGGATGAGAGAAGATTTTCAGCCTGATACAGATTAAATCAGAA
CGCAGAAGCGGTCTGATAAAACAGAATTTGCCTGGCGGCAGTAGCGCGGTGGTCCCACCTGACCCCATGC
CGAACTCAGAAGTGAAACGCCGTAGCGCCGATGGTAGTGTGGGGTCTCCCCATGCGAGAGTAGGGAACTG
CCAGGCATCAAATAAAACGAAAGGCTCAGTCGAAAGACTGGGCCTTTCGTTTTATCTGTTGTTTGTCGGT
GAACGCTCTCCTGAGTAGGACAAATCCGCCGGGAGCGGATTTGAACGTTGCGAAGCAACGGCCCGGAGGG
TGGCGGGCAGGACGCCCGCCATAAACTGCCAGGCATCAAATTAAGCAGAAGGCCATCCTGACGGATGGCC
TTTTTGCGTTTCTACAAACTCTTTTGTTTATTTTTCTAAATACATTCAAATATGTATCCGCTCATGAGAC
AATAACCCTGATAAATGCTTCAATAATATTGAAAAAGGAAGAGTATGAGTATTCAACATTTCCGTGTCGC
CCTTATTCCCTTTTTTGCGGCATTTTGCCTTCCTGTTTTTGCTCACCCAGAAACGCTGGTGAAAGTAAAA
GATGCTGAAGATCAGTTGGGTGCACGAGTGGGTTACATCGAACTGGATCTCAACAGCGGTAAGATCCTTG
AGAGTTTTCGCCCCGAAGAACGTTTTCCAATGATGAGCACTTTTAAAGTTCTGCTATGTGGCGCGGTATT
ATCCCGTGTTGACGCCGGGCAAGAGCAACTCGGTCGCCGCATACACTATTCTCAGAATGACTTGGTTGAG
TACTCACCAGTCACAGAAAAGCATCTTACGGATGGCATGACAGTAAGAGAATTATGCAGTGCTGCCATAA
CCATGAGTGATAACACTGCGGCCAACTTACTTCTGACAACGATCGGAGGACCGAAGGAGCTAACCGCTTT
TTTGCACAACATGGGGGATCATGTAACTCGCCTTGATCGTTGGGAACCGGAGCTGAATGAAGCCATACCA
AACGACGAGCGTGACACCACGATGCCTGCAGCAATGGCAACAACGTTGCGCAAACTATTAACTGGCGAAC
TACTTACTCTAGCTTCCCGGCAACAATTAATAGACTGGATGGAGGCGGATAAAGTTGCAGGACCACTTCT
GCGCTCGGCCCTTCCGGCTGGCTGGTTTATTGCTGATAAATCTGGAGCCGGTGAGCGTGGGTCTCGCGGT
ATCATTGCAGCACTGGGGCCAGATGGTAAGCCCTCCCGTATCGTAGTTATCTACACGACGGGGAGTCAGG
CAACTATGGATGAACGAAATAGACAGATCGCTGAGATAGGTGCCTCACTGATTAAGCATTGGTAACTGTC
AGACCAAGTTTACTCATATATACTTTAGATTGATT
[125 nt withheld, positions 2626-2750]
C
[141 nt withheld, positions 2752-2892]
CCTTTGACGTTGGAGTCCACGTTCTTT
[37 nt withheld, positions 2920-2956]
ACCCTATCTCGGGCTATTCTTTTGATTTATAAGGGATTTTGCCGATTTCGGCCTATTGGTTAAAAAATGA
GCTGATTTAACAAAAATTTAACGCGAATTTTAACAAAATATTAACGTTTACAATTTAAAAGGATCTAGGT
GAAGATCCTTTTTGATAATCTCATGACCAAAATCCCTTAACGTGAGTTTTCGTTCCACTGAGCGTCAGAC
CCCGTAGAAAAGATCAAAGGATCTTCTTGAGATCCTTTTTTTCTGCGCGTAATCTGCTGCTTGCAAACAA
AAAAACCACCGCTACCAGCGGTGGTTTGTTTGCCGGATCAAGAGCTACCAACTCTTTTTCCGAAGGTAAC
TGGCTTCAGCAGAGCGCAGATACCAAATACTGTCCTTCTAGTGTAGCCGTAGTTAGGCCACCACTTCAAG
AACTCTGTAGCACCGCCTACATACCTCGCTCTGCTAATCCTGTTACCAGTGGCTGCTGCCAGTGGCGATA
AGTCGTGTCTTACCGGGTTGGACTCAAGACGATAGTTACCGGATAAGGCGCAGCGGTCGGGCTGAACGGG
GGGTTCGTGCACACAGCCCAGCTTGGAGCGAACGACCTACACCGAACTGAGATACCTACAGCGTGAGCTA
TGAGAAAGCGCCACGCTTCCCGAAGGGAGAAAGGCGGACAGGTATCCGGTAAGCGGCAGGGTCGGAACAG
GAGAGCGCACGAGGGAGCTTCCAGGGGGAAACGCCTGGTATCTTTATAGTCCTGTCGGGTTTCGCCACCT
CTGACTTGAGCGTCGATTTTTGTGATGCTCGTCAGGGGGGCGGAGCCTATGGAAAAACGCCAGCAACGCG
GCCTTTTTACGGTTCCTGGCCTTTTGCTGGCCTTTTGCTCACATGTTCTTTCCTGCGTTATCCCCTGATT
CTGTGGATAACCGTATTACCGCCTTTGAGTGAGCTGATACCGCTCGCCGCAGCCGAACGACCGAGCGCAG
CGAGTCAGTGAGCGAGGAAGCGGAAGAGCGCCTGATGCGGTATTTTCTCCTTACGCATCTGTGCGGTATT
TCACACCGCATCTGGTGCACTCTCAGTACAATCTGCTCTGATGCCGCATAGTTAAGCCAGTATACACTCC
GCTATCGCTACGTGACTGGGTCATGGCTGCGCCCCGACACCCGCCAACACCCGCTGACGCGCCCTGACGG
GCTTGTCTGCTCCCGGCATCCGCTTACAGACAAGCTGTGACCGTCTCCGGGAGCTGCATGTGTCAGAGGT
TTTCACCGTCATCACCGAAACGCGCGAGGCAGAAGGAGATGGCGCCCAACAGTCCCCCGGCCACGGGGCC
TGCCACCATACCCACGCCGAAACAAGCGCTCATGAGCCCGAAGTGGCGAGCCCGATCTTCCCCATCGGTG
ATGTCGGCGATATAGGCGCCAGCAACCGCACCTGTGGCGCCGGTGATGCCGGCCACGATGCGTCCGGCGT
AGAGGATCTGCTCATGTTTGACAGCTTATCATCGATGCATAATGTGCCTGTCAAATGGACGAAGCAGGGA
TTCTGCAAACCCTATGCTACTCCGTCAAGCCGTCAATTGTCTGATTCGTTACCAATTATGACAACTTGAC
GGCTACATCATTCACTTTTTCTTCACAACCGGCACGGAACTCGCTCGGGCTGGCCCCGGTGCATTTTTTA
AATACCCGCGAGAAATAGAGTTGATCGTCAAAACCAACATTGCGACCGACGGTGGCGATAGGCATCCGGG
TGGTGCTCAAAAGCAGCTTCGCCTGGCTGATACGTTGGTCCTCGCGCCAGCTTAAGACGCTAATCCCTAA
CTGCTGGCGGAAAAGATGTGACAGACGCGACGGCGACAAGCAAACATGCTGTGCGACGCTGGCGATATCA
AAATTGCTGTCTGCCAGGTGATCGCTGATGTACTGACAAGCCTCGCGTACCCGATTATCCATCGGTGGAT
GGAGCGACTCGTTAATCGCTTCCATGCGCCGCAGTAACAATTGCTCAAGCAGATTTATCGCCAGCAGCTC
CGAATAGCGCCCTTCCCCTTGCCCGGCGTTAATGATTTGCCCAAACAGGTCGCTGAAATGCGGCTGGTGC
GCTTCATCCGGGCGAAAGAACCCCGTATTGGCAAATATTGACGGCCAGTTAAGCCATTCATGCCAGTAGG
CGCGCGGACGAAAGTAAACCCACTGGTGATACCATTCGCGAGCCTCCGGATGACGACCGTAGTGATGAAT
CTCTCCTGGCGGGAACAGCAAAATATCACCCGGTCGGCAAACAAATTCTCGTCCCTGATTTTTCACCACC
CCCTGACCGCGAATGGTGAGATTGAGAATATAACCTTTCATTCCCAGCGGTCGGTCGATAAAAAAATCGA
GATAACCGTTGGCCTCAATCGGCGTTAAACCCGCCACCAGATGGGCATTAAACGAGTATCCCGGCAGCAG
GGGATCATTTTGCGCTTCAGCCATACTTTTCATACTCCCGCCATTCAGAG
Features (pLannotate 1.2.2; 16 found; start..end, strand, type, name):
      1..285     +  promoter       araBAD promoter: araBAD; promoter of the L-arabinose operon of E. coli; the araC regulatory gene is transcribed in the opposite direction (Guzman et al., 1995)
    312..334     +  RBS            RBS: efficient ribosome binding site from bacteriophage T7 gene 10 (Olins and Rangwala, 1989)
    354..374     +  CDS            capTEV™ (fragment): composite tag for in vivo biotinylation, TEV protease cleavage, and 6xHis tagging
    375..407     +  CDS            T7 tag (gene 10 leader): leader peptide from bacteriophage T7 gene 10 promotes efficient translation in E. coli
   1290..1405    +  ncRNA          5S rRNA: Accession: RF00001 - 5S ribosomal RNA
   1409..1495    +  terminator     rrnB T1 terminator: Escherichia coli rrnB; transcription terminator T1 from the E. coli rrnB gene
   1587..1614    +  terminator     rrnB T2 terminator: transcription terminator T2 from the E. coli rrnB gene
   1633..1724    +  promoter       AmpR promoter: bla
   1725..2585    +  CDS            AmpR: β-lactamase; bla; confers resistance to ampicillin, carbenicillin, and related antibiotics
   2627..3007    +  rep_origin     M13 ori (sequence partly withheld): M13 bacteriophage origin of replication; arrow indicates direction of (+) strand synthesis
   3193..3781    +  rep_origin     ori: high-copy-number ColE1/pMB1/pBR322/pUC origin of replication
   3967..4107    -  misc_feature   bom: basis of mobility region from pBR322
   4209..4248    -  CDS            rop (fragment): Rop protein, which maintains plasmids at low copy number; rop
   4249..4434    -  CDS            TcR (fragment): tetracycline efflux protein; tet; confers resistance to tetracycline
   4444..4462    +  promoter       tet promoter (fragment): E. coli promoter for tetracycline efflux protein gene
   4552..5430    -  CDS            araC: L-arabinose regulatory protein; araC
