[The description below was written by a language model from this plasmid's Addgene catalogue record and pLannotate feature annotations shown in this document.]
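Description:
pBAD-bHs is a bacterial expression plasmid built on the EGFP-pBAD backbone, from which the EGFP coding sequence was removed by XhoI–EcoRI digestion and replaced with a 759 bp synthetic gene for a hyaluronidase from Streptomyces koganeinsis (bHs), codon-optimized for Salmonella typhimurium. Both cloning sites were retained. The plasmid is listed at about 5.5 kb. It replicates from a ColE1/pMB1-type origin and is selected with ampicillin through the bla (AmpR) gene under its own promoter. The catalogue gives the copy number as unknown. The annotation also picks up an M13 phage origin, the pBR322 bom region, and short remnants of rop, the tetracycline resistance gene and its promoter, which appear to be nonfunctional backbone leftovers.

Expression is controlled by the L-arabinose system. The araBAD promoter drives the insert, while the divergently transcribed araC gene supplies the regulator that represses the promoter without arabinose and activates it when the sugar is added. Downstream of the promoter are a phage T7 gene 10 ribosome binding site, a short match to a composite tag that corresponds to the recorded 6xHis tag, and the T7 gene 10 leader peptide, so the enzyme carries an N-terminal His-containing leader useful for detection or affinity purification. The hyaluronidase coding sequence itself is not annotated in the feature table, but it falls in the unannotated gap between the leader and the rrnB region, where the T1 and T2 terminators end transcription. The associated publication concerns hyaluronidase-expressing Salmonella used to degrade tumor-associated hyaluronic acid in pancreatic ductal adenocarcinoma, which is consistent with the Salmonella codon optimization.
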