Addgene plasmid #134259: pBAD-bHs
Purpose: For L-arabinose inducible bacterial expression of S. typhimurium codon-optimized hyaluronidase (Streptomyces koganeinsis UniProt A0A0U2E2) with N-terminal 6x His tag
Depositing lab: Edwin Manuel. Depositing organization: Beckman Research Institute of the City of Hope. Publication: Hyaluronidase-Expressing Salmonella Effectively Targets Tumor-Associated Hyaluronic Acid in Pancreatic Ductal Adenocarcinoma. Ebelt ND, Zuniga E, Passi KB, Sobocinski LJ, Manuel ER. Mol Cancer Ther. 2019 Nov 6. pii: 1535-7163.MCT-19-0556. doi: 10.1158/1535-7163.MCT-19-0556. PubMed 31694889.
Backbone
  Vector backbone: EGFP-pBAD
  Backbone manufacturer: Michael Davidson (Addgene #54762)
  Backbone size w/o insert (bp): 4698
  Total vector size (bp): 5467
  Modifications to backbone: EGFP removed by XhoI-EcoRI digest
  Vector type: Bacterial Expression
Growth in bacteria
  Bacterial resistance: Ampicillin, 100 μg/mL
  Growth temperature: 37°C
  Growth strain: DH5alpha
  Copy number: Unknown
Gene/Insert
  Gene/Insert name: Hyaluronidase from Streptomyces koganeinsis codon-optimized for Salmonella typhimurium (alt name: bHs)
  Species: Synthetic; Streptomyces koganeinsis
  Insert size (bp): 759
  Mutation: codon optimized for Salmonella typhimurium
  Promoter: AraC
  Tag / fusion protein: 6x His (N terminal on insert)
  Cloning method: Restriction Enzyme; 5′ cloning site XhoI (not destroyed); 3′ cloning site EcoRI (not destroyed)
  Sequencing primers: 5′ TATTTATACTCGAGCATGCCGGTTGCGCGTCGTCTG; 3′ TATTTATAGAATTCTCATTACGCCGGCGCGATGGTGGTAAC
Terms and licenses: Academic/Nonprofit Terms; Industry Terms: Not Available to Industry
How to cite: pBAD-bHs was a gift from Edwin Manuel (Addgene plasmid # 134259 ; http://n2t.net/addgene:134259 ; RRID:Addgene_134259)
